>Addgene plasmid #228713 | pDF850 | addgene full sequence | sequence record 454042 | Addgene NGS Result
CCGAAAAGTGCCACCTGACGTCGACGGATCGGGAGATCGATCTCCCGATCCCCTAGGGTCTACTCTCAGT
ACAATCTGCTCTGATGCCGCATAGTTAAGCCAGTATCTGCTCCCTGCTTGTGTGTTGGAGGTCGCTGAGT
AGTGCGCGAGCAAAATTTAAGCTACAACAAGGCAAGGCTTGACCGACAATTGCATGAAGAATCTGCTTAG
GGTTAGGCGTTTTGCGCTGCTTCGCGATGTACGGGCCAGATATACGCGTTGACATTGATTATTGACTAGT
TATTAATAGTAATCAATTACGGGGTCATTAGTTCATAGCCCATATATGGAGTTCCGCGTTACATAACTTA
CGGTAAATTGCCCGCCTGGCTGACCGCCCAACGACCCCCGCCCATTGACGTCAATAATGACGTATGTTCC
CATAGTAACGCCAATAGGGACTTTCCATTGACGTCAATGGGTGGAGTATTTACGGTAAACTGCCCACTTG
GCAGTACATCAAGTGTATCATATGCCAAGTACGCCCCCTATTGACGTCAATGACGGTAAATGGCCCGCCT
GGCATTATGCCCAGTACATGACCTTATGGGACTTTCCTACTTGGCAGTACATCTACGTATTAGTCATCGC
TATTACCATGGTGATGCGGTTTTGGCAGTACATCAATGGGCGTGGATAGCGGTTTGACTCACGGGGATTT
CCAAGTCTCCACCCCATTGACGTCAATGGGAGTTTGTTTTGGCACCAAAATCAACGGGACTTTCCAAAAT
GTCGTAACAACTCCGCCCCATTGACGCAAATGGGCGGTAGGCGTGTACGGTGGGAGGTCTATATAAGCAG
AGCTGGTTTAGTGAACCGTCAGATCCGCTAGAGATCCGCGGCCGCTAATACGACTCACTATAGGGAGAGC
CGCCACCATGAAACGGACAGCCGACGGAAGCGAGTTCGAGTCACCAAAGAAGAAGCGGAAAGTCATGCCC
AGTGAGACATACATCACCAAGACTCTCAGTCTGAAGCTCATCCCTTCTGACGAGGAGAAGCAGGCTTTGG
AAAACTACTTTATTACCTTCCAACGGGCCGTAAATTTCGCCATTGATCGAATAGTGGATATACGTTCCTC
TTTCAGATATCTGAATAAGAATGAGCAGTTCCCAGCGGTCTGTGATTGTTGTGGCAAGAAGGAGAAAATT
ATGTACGTGAACATATCTAACAAAACCTTTAAATTCAAGCCAAGCCGAAACCAGAAGGATCGATACACTA
AAGATATTTACACCATCAAGCCAAACGCTCACATTTGTAAAACTTGTTACAGCGGAGTCGCCGGGAACAT
GTTTATCCGCAAACAGATGTACCCAAACGATAAAGAAGGATGGAAAGTTTCTCGCTCCTATAACATAAAA
GTCAATGCTCCAGGGTTGACTGGCACCGAATATGCGATGGCAATTCGGAAGGCAATCAGTATACTGAGGT
CTTTTGAAAAGCGCCGCAGGAATGCAGAACGCAGAGCAATTGAATACGAGAAATCAAAGAAAGAGTACTT
GGAGCTCATTGACGATGTGGAGAAGGGAAAGACTAACAAAATCGTTGTCCTTGAAAAGGAAGGCCACCAA
CGGGTTAAACGTTATAAACATAAGAACTGGCCCGAAAAGTGGCAAGGAATTTCACTGAACAAAGCCAAAA
GCAAAGTAAAGGATATCGAGAAAAGGATTAAGAAGCTGAAAGAATGGAAACACCCAACACTGAATCGTCC
ATATGTTGAACTCCATAAGAATAACGTGCGAATCGTAGGCTATGAGACTGTTGAGCTCAAACTGGGAAAT
AAGATGTACACAATCCATTTCGCATCAATAAGTAACTTGAGAAAGCCATTTCGGAAGCAAAAGAAGAAGT
CCATTGAATATCTCAAGCATTTGCTCACACTCGCCCTCAAGAGAAATCTGGAAACGTATCCCTCAATTAT
CAAGAGAGGCGTTAACTTCTTCTTGCAATACCCTGTTCGTGTAACTGTAAAGGTCCCTAAACTGACAAAG
AACTTTAAGGCCTTCGGAATCGATAGAGGCGTTAACCGCCTCGCTGTAGGATGTATCATATCCAAGGACG
GAAAACTGACCAACAAGAATATCTTCTTCTTTCACGGTAAAGAGGCGTGGGCCAAAGAAAACCGATACAA
GAAAATCCGCGATCGCCTCTACGCTATGGCGAAGAAACTCCGGGGAGATAAAACGAAGAAAATTCGTCTG
TATCACGAAATTCGCAAGAAGTTCCGACACAAAGTCAAATATTTCAGGCGGAATTACCTTCACAATATAA
GCAAACAAATAGTTGAGATCGCTCCCGAGAACACTCCTACTGTGATTGTGCTTGAGGATCTGCGGTACCT
GAGGGAACGGACCTATAGGGGAAAAGGCCGCAGCAAGAAGGCCAAGAAAACAAATTACAAACTCAATACT
TTCACCTACCGAATGCTGATTGATATGATTAAATACAAGGCAGAAGAGGCGGGAGTACCTGTTATGATCA
TTGATCCACGGAATACATCCAGAAAATGCAGTAAATGCGGATATGTCGACGAGAACAACCGCAAACAGGC
ATCTTTTAAGTGCCTTAAGTGTGGATATTCTTTGAACGCAGACTTGAATGCCGCAGTGAACATTGCAAAA
GCCTTTTATGAATGCCCTACTTTTCGATGGGAAGAAAAGCTGCACGCGTATGTCTGCAGCGAACCCGACA
AATCTGGCGGCTCAAAAAGAACCGCCGACGGCAGCGAATTCGAGCCCAAGAAGAAGAGGAAAGTCGGAAG
CGGAGCTACTAACTTCAGCCTGCTGAAGCAGGCTGGCGACGTGGAGGAGAACCCTGGACCTATGGGAGTC
AAAGTTCTGTTTGCCCTGATCTGCATCGCTGTGGCCGAGGCCAAGCCCACCGAGAACAACGAAGACTTCA
ACATCGTGGCCGTGGCCAGCAACTTCGCGACCACGGATCTCGATGCTGACCGCGGGAAGTTGCCCGGCAA
GAAGCTGCCGCTGGAGGTGCTCAAAGAGATGGAAGCCAATGCCCGGAAAGCTGGCTGCACCAGGGGCTGT
CTGATCTGCCTGTCCCACATCAAGTGCACGCCCAAGATGAAGAAGTTCATCCCAGGACGCTGCCACACCT
ACGAAGGCGACAAAGAGTCCGCACAGGGCGGCATAGGCGAGGCGATCGTCGACATTCCTGAGATTCCTGG
GTTCAAGGACTTGGAGCCCATGGAGCAGTTCATCGCACAGGTCGATCTGTGTGTGGACTGCACAACTGGC
TGCCTCAAAGGGCTTGCCAACGTGCAGTGTTCTGACCTGCTCAAGAAGTGGCTGCCGCAACGCTGTGCGA
CCTTTGCCAGCAAGATCCAGGGCCAGGTGGACAAGATCAAGGGGGCCGGTGGTGACTAACCGGTCATCAT
CACCATCACCATTGAGTTTAAACCCGCTGATCAGCCTCGACTGTGCCTTCTAGTTGCCAGCCATCTGTTG
TTTGCCCCTCCCCCGTGCCTTCCTTGACCCTGGAAGGTGCCACTCCCACTGTCCTTTCCTAATAAAATGA
GAAAATTGCATCGCATTGTCTGAGTAGGTGTCATTCTATTCTGGGGGGTGGGGTGGGGCAGGACAGCAAG
GGGGAGGATTGGGAAGACAATAGCAGGCATGCTGGGGATGCGGTGGGCTCTATGGCTTCTGAGGCGGAAA
GAACCAGCTGGGGCTCGATACCGTCGACCTCTAGCTAGAGCTTGGCGTAATCATGGTCATAGCTGTTTCC
TGTGTGAAATTGTTATCCGCTCACAATTCCACACAACATACGAGCCGGAAGCATAAAGTGTAAAGCCTAG
GGTGCCTAATGAGTGAGCTAACTCACATTAATTGCGTTGCGCTCACTGCCCGCTTTCCAGTCGGGAAACC
TGTCGTGCCAGCTGCATTAATGAATCGGCCAACGCGCGGGGAGAGGCGGTTTGCGTATTGGGCGCTCTTC
CGCTTCCTCGCTCACTGACTCGCTGCGCTCGGTCGTTCGGCTGCGGCGAGCGGTATCAGCTCACTCAAAG
GCGGTAATACGGTTATCCACAGAATCAGGGGATAACGCAGGAAAGAACATGTGAGCAAAAGGCCAGCAAA
AGGCCAGGAACCGTAAAAAGGCCGCGTTGCTGGCGTTTTTCCATAGGCTCCGCCCCCCTGACGAGCATCA
CAAAAATCGACGCTCAAGTCAGAGGTGGCGAAACCCGACAGGACTATAAAGATACCAGGCGTTTCCCCCT
GGAAGCTCCCTCGTGCGCTCTCCTGTTCCGACCCTGCCGCTTACCGGATACCTGTCCGCCTTTCTCCCTT
CGGGAAGCGTGGCGCTTTCTCATAGCTCACGCTGTAGGTATCTCAGTTCGGTGTAGGTCGTTCGCTCCAA
GCTGGGCTGTGTGCACGAACCCCCCGTTCAGCCCGACCGCTGCGCCTTATCCGGTAACTATCGTCTTGAG
TCCAACCCGGTAAGACACGACTTATCGCCACTGGCAGCAGCCACTGGTAACAGGATTAGCAGAGCGAGGT
ATGTAGGCGGTGCTACAGAGTTCTTGAAGTGGTGGCCTAACTACGGCTACACTAGAAGAACAGTATTTGG
TATCTGCGCTCTGCTGAAGCCAGTTACCTTCGGAAAAAGAGTTGGTAGCTCTTGATCCGGCAAACAAACC
ACCGCTGGTAGCGGTGGTTTTTTTGTTTGCAAGCAGCAGATTACGCGCAGAAAAAAAGGATCTCAAGAAG
ATCCTTTGATCTTTTCTACGGGGTCTGACACTCAGTGGAACGAAAACTCACGTTAAGGGATTTTGGTCAT
GAGATTATCAAAAAGGATCTTCACCTAGATCCTTTTAAATTAAAAATGAAGTTTTAAATCAATCTAAAGT
ATATATGAGTAAACTTGGTCTGACAGTTACCAATGCTTAATCAGTGAGGCACCTATCTCAGCGATCTGTC
TATTTCGTTCATCCATAGTTGCCTGACTCCCCGTCGTGTAGATAACTACGATACGGGAGGGCTTACCATC
TGGCCCCAGTGCTGCAATGATACCGCGAGACCCACGCTCACCGGCTCCAGATTTATCAGCAATAAACCAG
CCAGCCGGAAGGGCCGAGCGCAGAAGTGGTCCTGCAACTTTATCCGCCTCCATCCAGTCTATTAATTGTT
GCCGGGAAGCTAGAGTAAGTAGTTCGCCAGTTAATAGTTTGCGCAACGTTGTTGCCATTGCTACAGGCAT
CGTGGTGTCACGCTCGTCGTTTGGTATGGCTTCATTCAGCTCCGGTTCCCAACGATCAAGGCGAGTTACA
TGATCCCCCATGTTGTGCAAAAAAGCGGTTAGCTCCTTCGGTCCTCCGATCGTTGTCAGAAGTAAGTTGG
CCGCAGTGTTATCACTCATGGTTATGGCAGCACTGCATAATTCTCTTACTGTCATGCCATCCGTAAGATG
CTTTTCTGTGACTGGTGAGTACTCAACCAAGTCATTCTGAGAATAGTGTATGCGGCGACCGAGTTGCTCT
TGCCCGGCGTCAATACGGGATAATACCGCGCCACATAGCAGAACTTTAAAAGTGCTCATCATTGGAAAAC
GTTCTTCGGGGCGAAAACTCTCAAGGATCTTACCGCTGTTGAGATCCAGTTCGATGTAACCCACTCGTGC
ACCCAACTGATCTTCAGCATCTTTTACTTTCACCAGCGTTTCTGGGTGAGCAAAAACAGGAAGGCAAAAT
GCCGCAAAAAAGGGAATAAGGGCGACACGGAAATGTTGAATACTCATACTCTTCCTTTTTCAATATTATT
GAAGCATTTATCAGGGTTATTGTCTCATGAGCGGATACATATTTGAATGTATTTAGAAAAATAAACAAAT
AGGGGTTCCGCGCACATTTCC
Features (pLannotate 1.2.2; 15 found; start..end, strand, type, name):
     62..106     -  misc_feature   bom (fragment): basis of mobility region from pBR322
    261..640     +  enhancer       CMV enhancer: human cytomegalovirus immediate early enhancer
    641..844     +  promoter       CMV promoter: human cytomegalovirus (CMV) immediate early promoter
    886..904     +  promoter       T7 promoter: promoter for bacteriophage T7 RNA polymerase
   2862..3419    +  CDS            hGLuc: secreted Gaussia luciferase human codon-optimized
   3471..3695    +  polyA_signal   bGH poly(A) signal: bovine growth hormone polyadenylation signal
   3699..3720    +  promoter       SV40 promoter (fragment): SV40 enhancer and early promoter
   3725..3741    +  misc_feature   MCS (fragment): pBluescript multiple cloning site
   3790..3806    -  protein_bind   lac operator: The lac repressor binds to the lac operator to inhibit transcription in E. coli. This inhibition can be relieved by adding lactose or isopropyl-β-D-thiogalactopyranoside (IPTG). lac repressor encoded by lacI
   3814..3844    -  promoter       lac promoter: promoter for the E. coli lac operon
   3859..3880    -  protein_bind   CAP binding site: CAP binding activates transcription in the presence of cAMP. E. coli catabolite activator protein
   3893..3985    -  CDS            lacI (fragment): lac repressor; lacI; The lac repressor binds to the lac operator to inhibit transcription in E. coli. This inhibition can be relieved by adding lactose or isopropyl-β-D-thiogalactopyranoside (IPTG).
   4168..4756    -  rep_origin     ori: high-copy-number ColE1/pMB1/pBR322/pUC origin of replication
   4927..5787    -  CDS            AmpR: β-lactamase; bla; confers resistance to ampicillin, carbenicillin, and related antibiotics
   5788..5892    -  promoter       AmpR promoter: bla
