[The description below was written by a language model from this plasmid's Addgene catalogue record and pLannotate feature annotations shown in this document.]
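Description:
pDF850 is a 5.9 kb mammalian expression and CRISPR plasmid built on a pCMV backbone. It is used to produce epPsaCas12f, an engineered variant of the compact Cas12f-family nuclease PsaCas12f that carries the substitutions I178A, K333V and K454P. According to the record, this variant came from EVOLVEpro, a protein-language-model-guided in silico directed evolution approach. In E. coli the plasmid is maintained at high copy through a ColE1/pUC-type origin and selected with ampicillin via the β-lactamase gene and its native promoter. Short remnants of lac regulatory sequence, a pBluescript polylinker, a pBR322 bom region and an SV40 promoter fragment are backbone leftovers with no evident functional role.

The expression cassette starts with the human cytomegalovirus immediate-early enhancer and promoter, followed by a T7 promoter that could support in vitro transcription, and ends at a bovine growth hormone polyadenylation signal. The automated annotation leaves roughly 1.9 kb between the T7 promoter and the next recognised feature unlabelled. This gap is the likely position of the epPsaCas12f coding sequence, which the annotation tool would not recognise, although the table does not confirm this. Directly downstream, still ahead of the poly(A) signal, lies a human codon-optimised secreted Gaussia luciferase ORF. The catalogue entry does not mention this reporter, and the record does not say how it is linked to the nuclease (for example by a self-cleaving peptide, a fusion or a separate translation start). No nuclear localisation signals, epitope tags or guide RNA cassette are annotated, so a guide would presumably come from a separate construct. The plasmid is intended for transient transfection of mammalian cells to express and evaluate the evolved nuclease in genome editing.
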