Addgene plasmid #228713: pDF850
Purpose: Mammalian expression of EVOLVEpro PsaCas12f (epPsaCas12f)
Depositing lab: Omar Abudayyeh & Jonathan Gootenberg. Depositing organization: Massachusetts Institute of Technology. Publication: Rapid in silico directed evolution by a protein language model with EVOLVEpro. Jiang K, Yan Z, Di Bernardo M, Sgrizzi SR, Villiger L, Kayabolen A, Kim B, Carscadden JK, Hiraizumi M, Nishimasu H, Gootenberg JS, Abudayyeh OO. Science 0, eadr6006 10.1126/science.adr6006 PubMed 39071429.
Backbone
  Vector backbone: pCMV
  Vector type: Mammalian Expression, CRISPR
Growth in bacteria
  Bacterial resistance: Ampicillin, 100 μg/mL
  Growth temperature: 37°C
  Growth strain: NEB Stable
  Copy number: High Copy
Gene/Insert
  Gene/Insert name: epPsaCas12f
  Species: other
  Mutation: I178A/K333V/K454P
  Cloning method: Gibson Cloning
Terms and licenses: Academic/Nonprofit Terms; Industry Terms: Not Available to Industry
Depositor comments: Please visit https://doi.org/10.1101/2024.07.17.604015 for bioRxiv preprint.
How to cite: pDF850 was a gift from Omar Abudayyeh & Jonathan Gootenberg (Addgene plasmid # 228713 ; http://n2t.net/addgene:228713 ; RRID:Addgene_228713)
